>Addgene plasmid #152614 | pGBW-m4134499 | depositor full sequence | sequence record 295626 | Full Sequence
CACCATGGCGGACAGCAACGGCACTATTACAGTCGAAGAGCTTAAGAAATTACTCGAGCAGTGGAATTTG
GTAATAGGATTCCTGTTTCTAACGTGGATCTGTCTGCTGCAATTCGCATATGCCAACCGGAATAGATTTC
TCTACATCATTAAGTTGATCTTCCTGTGGCTGCTTTGGCCTGTGACCTTGGCTTGCTTTGTTCTGGCCGC
CGTGTACCGCATAAACTGGATTACCGGTGGGATCGCTATCGCAATGGCGTGCCTCGTGGGCCTTATGTGG
CTGTCCTATTTTATAGCCTCATTCCGACTCTTTGCTCGTACTAGGAGTATGTGGTCTTTCAATCCCGAAA
CAAATATTTTACTAAACGTCCCGCTGCATGGGACCATTTTAACAAGACCATTGCTAGAGAGCGAGCTCGT
GATCGGCGCAGTTATACTGCGGGGACACCTCAGGATCGCCGGACACCATCTGGGTCGCTGTGATATTAAA
GACCTGCCCAAGGAAATAACAGTGGCTACCTCGCGTACTCTTTCATACTATAAACTGGGAGCCAGCCAGA
GAGTGGCCGGGGATTCTGGCTTCGCAGCATATAGTCGATACAGGATCGGGAACTACAAGCTGAATACGGA
CCACTCCTCCTCTAGTGATAATATTGCATTGCTCGTACAGGAAAACCTTTACTTTCAGTCGAAGAGGCGA
TGGAAAAAGAATTTTATCGCGGTGAGTGCAGCCAACAGATTCAAAAAGATATCCTCGTCTGGTGCCCTCT
AAGGATCCGCAGGCCTCTGCTAGCTTGACTGACTGAGATACAGCGTACCTTCAGCTCACAGACATGATAA
GATACATTGATGAGTTTGGACAAACCACAACTAGAATGCAGTGAAAAAAATGCTTTATTTGTGAAATTTG
TGATGCTATTGCTTTATTTGTAACCATTATAAGCTGCAATAAACAAGTTAACAACAACAATTGCATTCAT
TTTATGTTTCAGGTTCAGGGGGAGGTGTGGGAGGTTTTTTAAAGCAAGTAAAACCTCTACAAATGTGGTA
TTGGCCCATCTCTATCGGTATCGTAGCATAACCCCTTGGGGCCTCTAAACGGGTCTTGAGGGGTTTTTTG
TGCCCCTCGGGCCGGATTGCTATCTACCGGCATTGGCGCAGAAAAAAATGCCTGATGCGACGCTGCGCGT
CTTATACTCCCACATATGCCAGATTCAGCAACGGATACGGCTTCCCCAACTTGCCCACTTCCATACGTGT
CCTCCTTACCAGAAATTTATCCTTAAGGTCGTCAGCTATCCTGCAGGCGATCTCTCGATTTCGATCAAGA
CATTCCTTTAATGGTCTTTTCTGGACACCACTAGGGGTCAGAAGTAGTTCATCAAACTTTCTTCCCTCCC
TAATCTCATTGGTTACCTTGGGCTATCGAAACTTAATTAACCAGTCAAGTCAGCTACTTGGCGAGATCGA
CTTGTCTGGGTTTCGACTACGCTCAGAATTGCGTCAGTCAAGTTCGATCTGGTCCTTGCTATTGCACCCG
TTCTCCGATTACGAGTTTCATTTAAATCATGTGAGCAAAAGGCCAGCAAAAGGCCAGGAACCGTAAAAAG
GCCGCGTTGCTGGCGTTTTTCCATAGGCTCCGCCCCCCTGACGAGCATCACAAAAATCGACGCTCAAGTC
AGAGGTGGCGAAACCCGACAGGACTATAAAGATACCAGGCGTTTCCCCCTGGAAGCTCCCTCGTGCGCTC
TCCTGTTCCGACCCTGCCGCTTACCGGATACCTGTCCGCCTTTCTCCCTTCGGGAAGCGTGGCGCTTTCT
CATAGCTCACGCTGTAGGTATCTCAGTTCGGTGTAGGTCGTTCGCTCCAAGCTGGGCTGTGTGCACGAAC
CCCCCGTTCAGCCCGACCGCTGCGCCTTATCCGGTAACTATCGTCTTGAGTCCAACCCGGTAAGACACGA
CTTATCGCCACTGGCAGCAGCCACTGGTAACAGGATTAGCAGAGCGAGGTATGTAGGCGGTGCTACAGAG
TTCTTGAAGTGGTGGCCTAACTACGGCTACACTAGAAGAACAGTATTTGGTATCTGCGCTCTGCTGAAGC
CAGTTACCTTCGGAAAAAGAGTTGGTAGCTCTTGATCCGGCAAACAAACCACCGCTGGTAGCGGTGGTTT
TTTTGTTTGCAAGCAGCAGATTACGCGCAGAAAAAAAGGATCTCAAGAAGATCCTTTGATCTTTTCTACG
GGGTCTGACGCTCAGTGGAACGAAAACTCACGTTAAGGGATTTTGGTCATGAGATTATCAAAAAGGATCT
TCACCTAGATCCTTTTAAATTAAAAATGAAGTTTTAAATCAATCTAAAGTATATATGAGTAAACTTGGTC
TGACAGTTACCAATGCTTAATCAGTGAGGCACCTATCTCAGCGATCTGTCTATTTCGTTCATCCATAGTT
GCATTTAAATTTCCGAACTCTCCAAGGCCCTCGTCGGAAAATCTTCAAACCTTTCGTCCGATCCATCTTG
CAGGCTACCTCTCGAACGAACTATCGCAAGTCTCTTGGCCGGCCTTGCGCCTTGGCTATTGCTTGGCAGC
GCCTATCGCCAGGTATTACTCCAATCCCGAATATCCGAGATCGGGATCACCCGAGAGAAGTTCAACCTAC
ATCCTCAATCCCGATCTATCCGAGATCCGAGGAATATCGAAATCGGGGCGCGCCTGGCCTCCGCGCCGGG
TTTTGGCGCCTCCCGCGGGCGCCCCCCTCGTCACGGCGAGCGCTGCCACGTCAGACGAAGGGCGCAGGAG
CGTCCTGATCCTTCCGCCCGGACGCTCAGGACAGCGGCCCGCTGCTCATAAGACTCGGCCTTAGAACCCC
AGTATCAGCAGAAGGACATTTTAGGACGGGACTTGGGTGACTCTAGGGCACTGGTTTTCTTTCCAGAGAG
CGGAACAGGCGAGGAAAAGTAGTCCCTTCTCGGCGATTCTGCGGAGGGATCTCCGTGGGGCGGTGAACGC
CGATGATTATATAAGGACGCGCCGGGTGTGGCACAGCTAGTTCCGTCGCAGCCGGGATTTGGGTCGCGGT
TCTTGTTTGTGGATCGCTGTGATCGTCACTTGGTGAGTAGCGGGCTGCTGGGCTGGCCGGGGCTTTCGTG
GCCGCCGGGCCGCTCGGTGGGACGGAAGCGTGTGGAGAGACCGCCAAGGGCTGTAGTCTGGGTCCGCGAG
CAAGGTTGCCCTGAACTGGGGGTTGGGGGGAGCGCAGCAAAATGGCGGCTGTTCCCGAGTCTTGAATGGA
AGACGCTTGTGAGGCGGGCTGTGAGGTCGTTGAAACAAGGTGGGGGGCATGGTGGGCGGCAAGAACCCAA
GGTCTTGAGCCCTTCGCTAATGCGGGAAAGCTCTTATTCGGGTGAGATGGGCTGGGCACCATCTGGGGAC
CCTGACGTGAAGTTTGTCACTGACTGGAGAACTCGGTTTGTCGTCTGTTGCGGGGGCGGCAGTTATGGCG
GTGCCGTTGGGCAGTGCACCCGTACCTTTGGGAGCGCGCGCCCTCGTCGTGTCGTGACGTCACCCGTTCT
GTTGGCTTATAATGCAGGGTGGGGCCACCTGCCGGTAGGTGTGCGGTAGGCTTTTCTCCGTCGCAGGACG
CAGGGTTCGGGCCTAGGGTAGGCTCTCCTGAATCGACAGGCGCCGGACCTCTGGTGAGGGGAGGGATAAG
TGAGGCGTCAGTTTCTTTGGTCGGTTTTATGTACCTATCTTCTTAAGTAGCTGAAGCTCCGGTTTTGAAC
TATGCGCTCGGGGTTGGCGAGTGTGTTTTGTGAAGTTTTTTAGGCACCTTTTGAAATGTAATCATTTGGG
TCAATATGTAATTTTCAGTGTTAGACTTGTAAATTGTCCGCTAAATTCTGGCCGTTTTTGGCTTTTTTGT
TAGACAACATGGGTAAAAAGCCTGAACTCACCGCGACGTCTGTCGAGAAGTTTCTGATCGAAAAGTTCGA
CAGCGTCTCCGACCTGATGCAGCTCTCGGAGGGCGAAGAATCTCGTGCTTTCAGCTTCGATGTAGGAGGG
CGTGGATATGTCCTGCGGGTAAATAGCTGCGCCGATGGTTTCTACAAAGATCGTTATGTTTATCGGCACT
TTGCATCCGCCGCGCTCCCGATTCCGGAAGTGCTTGACATTGGGGAGTTCAGCGAGAGCCTGACCTATTG
CATCTCCCGCCGTGCACAGGGTGTCACGTTGCAAGACCTGCCTGAAACCGAACTGCCCGCTGTTCTGCAG
CCGGTCGCGGAGGCAATGGATGCCATCGCTGCCGCCGATCTTAGCCAGACGAGCGGGTTCGGCCCATTCG
GACCGCAAGGAATCGGTCAATACACTACATGGCGTGATTTCATATGCGCGATTGCTGATCCCCATGTGTA
TCACTGGCAAACTGTGATGGACGACACCGTCAGTGCGTCCGTCGCGCAGGCTCTCGATGAGCTGATGCTT
TGGGCCGAGGACTGCCCCGAAGTCCGGCACCTCGTGCACGCGGATTTCGGCTCCAACAATGTCCTGACGG
ACAATGGCCGCATAACAGCGGTCATTGACTGGAGCGAGGCGATGTTCGGGGATTCCCAATACGAGGTCGC
CAACATCTTCTTCTGGAGGCCGTGGTTGGCTTGTATGGAGCAGCAGACGCGCTACTTCGAGCGGAGGCAT
CCGGAGCTTGCAGGATCGCCCCGGCTCCGGGCGTATATGCTCCGCATTGGTCTTGACCAACTCTATCAGA
GCTTGGTTGACGGCAATTTCGATGATGCAGCTTGGGCGCAGGGTCGATGCGACGCAATCGTCCGATCCGG
AGCCGGGACTGTCGGGCGTACACAAATCGCCCGCAGAAGCGCCGCCGTCTGGACCGATGGCTGTGTAGAA
GTACTCGCCGATAGTGGAAACCGACGCCCCAGCACTCGTCCGAGGGCAAAGGAATAAGCTAGTATGTAAG
CCTAGTCTTAGATAATAAAATCGCTATCCATCGAAGATGGATGTGTGTTGGTTTTTTGTGTGTGTAACGC
TAGGCGCGCCTGGTGTACCGAGAACGATCCTCTCAGTGCGAGTCTCGACGATCCATATCGTTGCTTGGCA
GTCAGCCAGTCGGAATCCAGCTTGGGACCCAGGAAGTCCAATCGTCAGATATTGTACTCAAGCCTGGTCA
CGGCAGCGTACCGATCTGTTTAAACCTAGATATTGATAGTCTGATCGGTCAACGTATAATCGAGTCCTAG
CTTTTGCAAACATCTATCAAGAGACAGGATCAGCAGGAGGCTTTCGCATGAGTATTCAACATTTCCGTGT
CGCCCTTATTCCCTTTTTTGCGGCATTTTGCCTTCCTGTTTTTGCTCACCCAGAAACGCTGGTGAAAGTA
AAAGATGCTGAAGATCAGTTGGGTGCGCGAGTGGGTTACATCGAACTGGATCTCAACAGCGGTAAGATCC
TTGAGAGTTTTCGCCCCGAAGAACGCTTTCCAATGATGAGCACTTTTAAAGTTCTGCTATGTGGCGCGGT
ATTATCCCGTATTGACGCCGGGCAAGAGCAACTCGGTCGCCGCATACACTATTCTCAGAATGACTTGGTT
GAGTATTCACCAGTCACAGAAAAGCATCTTACGGATGGCATGACAGTAAGAGAATTATGCAGTGCTGCCA
TAACCATGAGTGATAACACTGCGGCCAACTTACTTCTGACAACGATTGGAGGACCGAAGGAGCTAACCGC
TTTTTTGCACAACATGGGGGATCATGTAACTCGCCTTGATCGTTGGGAACCGGAGCTGAATGAAGCCATA
CCAAACGACGAGCGTGACACCACGATGCCTGTAGCAATGGCAACAACCTTGCGTAAACTATTAACTGGCG
AACTACTTACTCTAGCTTCCCGGCAACAGTTGATAGACTGGATGGAGGCGGATAAAGTTGCAGGACCACT
TCTGCGCTCGGCCCTTCCGGCTGGCTGGTTTATTGCTGATAAATCTGGAGCCGGTGAGCGTGGGTCTCGC
GGTATCATTGCAGCACTGGGGCCAGATGGTAAGCCCTCCCGTATCGTAGTTATCTACACGACGGGGAGTC
AGGCAACTATGGATGAACGAAATAGACAGATCGCTGAGATAGGTGCCTCACTGATTAAGCATTGGTAACC
GATTCTAGGTGCATTGGCGCAGAAAAAAATGCCTGATGCGACGCTGCGCGTCTTATACTCCCACATATGC
CAGATTCAGCAACGGATACGGCTTCCCCAACTTGCCCACTTCCATACGTGTCCTCCTTACCAGAAATTTA
TCCTTAAGATCGTTTAAACTCGACTCTGGCTCTATCGAATCTCCGTCGTTTCGAGCTTACGCGAACAGCC
GTGGCGCTCATTTGCTCGTCGGGCATCGAATCTCGTCAGCTATCGTCAGCTTACCTTTTTGGCAGCGATC
GCGGCTCCCGACATCTTGGACCATTAGCTCCACAGGTATCTTCTTCCCTCTAGTGGTCATAACAGCAGCT
TCAGCTACCTCTCAATTCAAAAAACCCCTCAAGACCCGTTTAGAGGCCCCAAGGGGTTATGCTATCAATC
GTTGCGTTACACACACAAAAAACCAACACACATCCATCTTCGATGGATAGCGATTTTATTATCTAACTGC
TGATCGAGTGTAGCCAGATCTAGTAATCAATTACGGGGTCATTAGTTCATAGCCCATATATGGAGTTCCG
CGTTACATAACTTACGGTAAATGGCCCGCCTGGCTGACCGCCCAACGACCCCCGCCCATTGACGTCAATA
ATGACGTATGTTCCCATAGTAACGCCAATAGGGACTTTCCATTGACGTCAATGGGTGGAGTATTTACGGT
AAACTGCCCACTTGGCAGTACATCAAGTGTATCATATGCCAAGTACGCCCCCTATTGACGTCAATGACGG
TAAATGGCCCGCCTGGCATTATGCCCAGTACATGACCTTATGGGACTTTCCTACTTGGCAGTACATCTAC
GTATTAGTCATCGCTATTACCATGCTGATGCGGTTTTGGCAGTACATCAATGGGCGTGGATAGCGGTTTG
ACTCACGGGGATTTCCAAGTCTCCACCCCATTGACGTCAATGGGAGTTTGTTTTGGCACCAAAATCAACG
GGACTTTCCAAAATGTCGTAACAACTCCGCCCCATTGACGCAAATGGGCGGTAGGCGTGTACGGTGGGAG
GTCTATATAAGCAGAGCTGGTTTAGTGAACCGTCAGATCAGATCTTTGTCGATCCTACCATCCACTCGAC
ACACCCGCCAGCGGCCGC
Features (pLannotate 1.2.2; 20 found; start..end, strand, type, name):
      5..670     +  CDS            VME1_SARS2: Experimental evidence at protein level: Swiss-Prot protein existence level 1. Component of the viral envelope that plays a central role in virus morphogenesis and assembly via its interactions with other viral proteins (By similarity). Regulates the localization of S protein at cis-Golgi, the place of virus budding (PubMed:33229438). May act by binding cytoplasmic c-terminus of S (PubMed:33229438). From Severe acute respiratory syndrome coronavirus 2 (2019-nCoV) (SARS-CoV-2).
    698..714     +  CDS            CBP (fragment): calmodulin-binding peptide derived from skeletal muscle myosin light chain kinase; binds calmodulin with nanomolar affinity in the presence of calcium
    838..959     -  polyA_signal   SV40 poly(A) signal: SV40 polyadenylation signal
    982..1051    -  CDS            large T antigen (fragment): large T antigen from SV40 (simian virus 40)
   1074..1120    +  terminator     T7 terminator: transcription terminator for bacteriophage T7 RNA polymerase
   1150..1286    +  terminator     rrnG terminator: transcription terminator from the E. coli ribosomal RNA rrnG operon (Albrechtsen et al., 1991)
   1331..1402    +  misc_feature   3' β-globin insulator: insulator downstream of the human β-globin locus (Farrell et al., 2002)
   1628..2216    -  rep_origin     ori: high-copy-number ColE1/pMB1/pBR322/pUC origin of replication
   2388..2452    -  CDS            bla(M) (fragment): β-lactamase lacking the signal sequence; bla(M); allows cytosolic expression of β-lactamase
   2716..3925    +  promoter       UbC promoter: human ubiquitin C promoter
   3935..4956    +  CDS            HygR (fragment): hygromycin B phosphotransferase confers resistance to hygromycin
   4984..5032    +  polyA_signal   poly(A) signal: synthetic polyadenylation signal
   5298..6158    +  CDS            AmpR: β-lactamase; bla; confers resistance to ampicillin, carbenicillin, and related antibiotics
   6171..6307    +  terminator     rrnG terminator: transcription terminator from the E. coli ribosomal RNA rrnG operon (Albrechtsen et al., 1991)
   6452..6523    +  misc_feature   5' β-globin insulator: insulator upstream of the human β-globin locus (Farrell et al., 2002)
   6528..6574    -  terminator     T7 terminator: transcription terminator for bacteriophage T7 RNA polymerase
   6592..6640    -  polyA_signal   poly(A) signal: synthetic polyadenylation signal
   6721..7024    +  enhancer       CMV enhancer: human cytomegalovirus immediate early enhancer
   7097..7114    -  promoter       CMV promoter (fragment): human cytomegalovirus (CMV) immediate early promoter
   7177..7228    +  promoter       CMVd2 promoter: truncated human cytomegalovirus (CMV) immediate early promoter that yields moderately reduced expression relative to the full-length promoter
