[The description below was written by a language model from this plasmid's Addgene catalogue record and pLannotate feature annotations shown in this document.]
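Description:
pGBW-m4134499 is a mammalian expression plasmid built on the pTwist_CMV_Hygro_6 backbone that carries the wild-type SARS-CoV-2 membrane (M) glycoprotein coding sequence. It is propagated in E. coli as a high-copy plasmid through a ColE1/pUC-type origin and selected with ampicillin via a full-length β-lactamase (AmpR) gene. For selection in mammalian cells, a separate cassette places a hygromycin B phosphotransferase gene under the human ubiquitin C (UbC) promoter, followed by a synthetic poly(A) signal.

The M open reading frame sits downstream of the CMV immediate-early enhancer and promoter elements; because the circular sequence is numbered from the insert, these appear at the end of the annotated record and read across the origin into the gene. The catalogue lists a C-terminal, backbone-encoded tag consisting of a TEV protease cleavage site and calmodulin-binding peptide (CBP). The feature table detects a CBP fragment just after the M coding sequence but does not separately annotate the TEV site. CBP binds calmodulin in a calcium-dependent manner, allowing affinity capture, and TEV cleavage would allow the tag to be removed afterwards. An SV40 poly(A) signal is annotated downstream of the insert, although it is called on the opposite strand. The expression unit is flanked by T7 and rrnG transcription terminators and by 5' and 3' β-globin insulator elements, which help isolate it from neighbouring transcription units. A few short annotated fragments (SV40 large T antigen, an extra β-lactamase piece) appear to be backbone remnants. The record supports use for transient expression, or hygromycin-selected expression, of tagged M protein in mammalian cells, for example in purification or interaction studies.
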