Addgene plasmid #152614: pGBW-m4134499
Purpose: Mammalian expression plasmid for SARS-CoV-2 M (membrane)
Depositing lab: Ginkgo Bioworks & Benjie Chen. Depositing organization: Ginkgo Bioworks.
Backbone
  Vector backbone: pTwist_CMV_Hygro_6
  Backbone size w/o insert (bp): 6525
  Vector type: Mammalian Expression
  Selectable markers: Hygromycin
Growth in bacteria
  Bacterial resistance: Ampicillin, 100 μg/mL
  Growth temperature: 37°C
  Growth strain: DH5alpha
  Copy number: High Copy
Gene/Insert
  Gene/Insert name: SARS-CoV-2 M (membrane) (alt names: membrane glycoprotein; M protein)
  Species: Severe acute respiratory syndrome coronavirus 2
  Insert size (bp): 662
  Mutation: wt
  Entrez Gene: M (a.k.a. GU280_gp05)
  Promoter: CMV
  Tag / fusion protein: Cleavable TEV;CBP (C terminal on backbone)
  Cloning method: Unknown
Resource information
  A portion of this plasmid was derived from a plasmid made by: GinkgoBioworks
Depositor comments: NCBI reference sequence: YP_009724393.1
How to cite: pGBW-m4134499 was a gift from Ginkgo Bioworks & Benjie Chen (Addgene plasmid # 152614 ; http://n2t.net/addgene:152614 ; RRID:Addgene_152614)
